Addgene plasmid #42705: TAL3242
Depositing lab: Keith Joung. Publication: Targeted gene disruption in somatic zebrafish cells using engineered TALENs. Sander JD, Cade L, Khayter C, Reyon D, Peterson RT, Joung JK, Yeh JR. Nat Biotechnol. 2011 Aug 5;29(8):697-8. doi: 10.1038/nbt.1934. PubMed 21822241.
Backbone
  Vector backbone: JDS74
  Backbone manufacturer: Addgene plasmid #32288
  Backbone size w/o insert (bp): 6447
  Vector type: Mammalian Expression ; T7
Growth in bacteria
  Bacterial resistance: Ampicillin, 100 μg/mL
  Growth temperature: 37°C
  Growth strain: XL1 Blue
  Copy number: High Copy
Gene/Insert
  Gene/Insert name: ZebrafishCommunity-Dlk2-left (alt name: Dlk2)
  Species: D. rerio (zebrafish)
  Insert size (bp): 1640
  Promoter: CMV
  Tag / fusion protein: 3X Flag (N terminal on backbone); WT FOKI (C terminal on backbone)
  Cloning method: Restriction Enzyme; 5′ cloning site N/A (destroyed during cloning); 3′ cloning site N/A (destroyed during cloning)
  Sequencing primers: 5′ CMV-F; 3′ BGH-rev
Terms and licenses: Academic/Nonprofit Terms; Industry Terms: Not Available to Industry
Depositor comments: Target binding site: TTGGCCACGGAAAATGTG It is strongly recommended that users perform a diagnostic digest to verify this plasmid prior to use. For example, a double digest of the plasmid with BamHI and KpnI should result in two bands at 2.3kb and 5.8kb.
How to cite: TAL3242 was a gift from Keith Joung (Addgene plasmid # 42705 ; http://n2t.net/addgene:42705 ; RRID:Addgene_42705)
