[The description below was written by a language model from this plasmid's Addgene catalogue record.]
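Description:
TAL3242 is a TALEN expression plasmid encoding the "left" half-site monomer of a nuclease pair designed against the zebrafish (D. rerio) Dlk2 gene. It is built on the JDS74 backbone (about 6.4 kb without insert), a TALEN framework vector classed as mammalian expression with a T7 element. It is maintained in E. coli as a high-copy plasmid under ampicillin selection. The record does not include a feature table, so the origin of replication and other backbone details are not explicitly stated.

The insert, roughly 1.6 kb, is an engineered TAL effector repeat array assembled to recognise a specific 18-nucleotide target site in Dlk2. It was placed in the backbone by restriction cloning that destroyed both junction sites, and it sits in frame between elements supplied by the backbone: an N-terminal 3X FLAG epitope tag for detection and a C-terminal wild-type FokI nuclease domain. Expression is driven by the CMV promoter, and the T7 designation implies a T7 promoter that would allow in vitro transcription of mRNA, a common delivery route for embryo injection. The use of a BGH reverse sequencing primer suggests a BGH polyadenylation region downstream of the coding sequence.

Because FokI cleaves only as a dimer, this construct is meant to be used together with a matching "right" TALEN monomer that binds the opposite strand across a spacer. The pair then creates a double-strand break whose error-prone repair yields indel mutations. The associated work concerns targeted gene disruption in somatic zebrafish cells, and the insert name indicates that the plasmid belongs to a set of TALENs made for the zebrafish community.
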