>Addgene plasmid #42705 | TAL3242 | depositor partial sequence | sequence record 57825 | TAL3242 sequence 2430 bps
TCTAGAGCTAGCACCATGGACTACAAAGACCATGACGGTGATTATAAAGATCATGACATCGATTACAAGG
ATGACGATGACAAGATGGCCCCCAAGAAGAAGAGGAAGGTGGGCATTCACCGCGGGGTACCTATGGTGGA
CTTGAGGACACTCGGTTATTCGCAACAGCAACAGGAGAAAATCAAGCCTAAGGTCAGGAGCACCGTCGCG
CAACACCACGAGGCGCTTGTGGGGCATGGCTTCACTCATGCGCATATTGTCGCGCTTTCACAGCACCCTG
CGGCGCTTGGGACGGTGGCTGTCAAATACCAAGATATGATTGCGGCCCTGCCCGAAGCCACGCACGAGGC
AATTGTAGGGGTCGGTAAACAGTGGTCGGGAGCGCGAGCACTTGAGGCGCTGCTGACTGTGGCGGGTGAG
CTTAGGGGGCCTCCGCTCCAGCTCGACACCGGGCAGCTGCTGAAGATCGCGAAGAGAGGGGGAGTAACAG
CGGTAGAGGCAGTGCACGCCTGGCGCAATGCGCTCACCGGGGCCCCCTTGAACCTGACCCCAGACCAGGT
AGTCGCAATCGCGTCAAACGGAGGGGGAAAGCAAGCCCTGGAAACCGTGCAAAGGTTGTTGCCGGTCCTT
TGTCAAGACCACGGCCTTACACCGGAGCAAGTCGTGGCCATTGCAAATAATAACGGTGGCAAACAGGCTC
TTGAGACGGTTCAGAGACTTCTCCCAGTTCTCTGTCAAGCCCACGGGCTGACTCCCGATCAAGTTGTAGC
GATTGCGAATAACAATGGAGGGAAACAAGCATTGGAGACTGTCCAACGGCTCCTTCCCGTGTTGTGTCAA
GCCCACGGTTTGACGCCTGCACAAGTGGTCGCCATCGCCAGCCATGATGGCGGTAAGCAGGCGCTGGAAA
CAGTACAGCGCCTGCTGCCTGTACTGTGCCAGGATCATGGACTGACCCCAGACCAGGTAGTCGCAATCGC
GTCACATGACGGGGGAAAGCAAGCCCTGGAAACCGTGCAAAGGTTGTTGCCGGTCCTTTGTCAAGACCAC
GGCCTTACACCGGAGCAAGTCGTGGCCATTGCAAGCAACATCGGTGGCAAACAGGCTCTTGAGACGGTTC
AGAGACTTCTCCCAGTTCTCTGTCAAGCCCACGGGCTGACTCCCGATCAAGTTGTAGCGATTGCGTCGCA
TGACGGAGGGAAACAAGCATTGGAGACTGTCCAACGGCTCCTTCCCGTGTTGTGTCAAGCCCACGGTTTG
ACGCCTGCACAAGTGGTCGCCATCGCCAACAACAACGGCGGTAAGCAGGCGCTGGAAACAGTACAGCGCC
TGCTGCCTGTACTGTGCCAGGATCATGGACTGACCCCAGACCAGGTAGTCGCAATCGCGAACAATAATGG
GGGAAAGCAAGCCCTGGAAACCGTGCAAAGGTTGTTGCCGGTCCTTTGTCAAGACCACGGCCTTACACCG
GAGCAAGTCGTGGCCATTGCAAGCAACATCGGTGGCAAACAGGCTCTTGAGACGGTTCAGAGACTTCTCC
CAGTTCTCTGTCAAGCCCACGGGCTGACTCCCGATCAAGTTGTAGCGATTGCGTCGAACATTGGAGGGAA
ACAAGCATTGGAGACTGTCCAACGGCTCCTTCCCGTGTTGTGTCAAGCCCACGGTTTGACGCCTGCACAA
GTGGTCGCCATCGCCTCCAATATTGGCGGTAAGCAGGCGCTGGAAACAGTACAGCGCCTGCTGCCTGTAC
TGTGCCAGGATCATGGACTGACCCCAGACCAGGTAGTCGCAATCGCGTCGAACATTGGGGGAAAGCAAGC
CCTGGAAACCGTGCAAAGGTTGTTGCCGGTCCTTTGTCAAGACCACGGCCTTACACCGGAGCAAGTCGTG
GCCATTGCAAGCAATGGGGGTGGCAAACAGGCTCTTGAGACGGTTCAGAGACTTCTCCCAGTTCTCTGTC
AAGCCCACGGGCTGACTCCCGATCAAGTTGTAGCGATTGCGAATAACAATGGAGGGAAACAAGCATTGGA
GACTGTCCAACGGCTCCTTCCCGTGTTGTGTCAAGCCCACGGTTTGACGCCTGCACAAGTGGTCGCCATC
GCCTCGAATGGCGGCGGTAAGCAGGCGCTGGAAACAGTACAGCGCCTGCTGCCTGTACTGTGCCAGGATC
ATGGACTGACACCCGAACAGGTGGTCGCCATTGCTAATAATAACGGAGGACGGCCAGCCTTGGAGTCCAT
CGTAGCCCAATTGTCCAGGCCCGATCCCGCGTTGGCTGCGTTAACGAATGACCATCTGGTGGCGTTGGCA
TGTCTTGGTGGACGACCCGCGCTCGATGCAGTCAAAAAGGGTCTGCCTCATGCTCCCGCATTGATCAAAA
GAACCAACCGGCGGATTCCCGAGAGAACTTCCCATCGAGTCGCGGGATCC
