>Addgene plasmid #42705 | TAL3242 | addgene partial sequence | sequence record 61133 | JDS-TALEN-F 5'-TAGGGGTCGGTAAACAGTGG-3'
TGTGGCGGGTGAGCTTAGGGGGCCTCCGCTCCAGCTCGACACCGGGCAGCTGCTGAAGATCGCGAAGAGA
GGGGGAGTAACAGCGGTAGAGGCAGTGCACGCCTGGCGCAATGCGCTCACCGGGGCCCCCTTGAACCTGA
CCCCAGACCAGGTAGTCGCAATCGCGTCAAACGGAGGGGGAAAGCAAGCCCTGGAAACCGTGCAAAGGTT
GTTGCCGGTCCTTTGTCAAGACCACGGCCTTACACCGGAGCAAGTCGTGGCCATTGCAAATAATAACGGT
GGCAAACAGGCTCTTGAGACGGTTCAGAGACTTCTCCCAGTTCTCTGTCAAGCCCACGGGCTGACTCCCG
ATCAAGTTGTAGCGATTGCGAATAACAATGGAGGGAAACAAGCATTGGAGACTGTCCAACGGCTCCTTCC
CGTGTTGTGTCAAGCCCACGGTTTGACGCCTGCACAAGTGGTCGCCATCGCCAGCCATGATGGCGGTAAG
CAGGCGCTGGAAACAGTACAGCGCCTGCTGCCTGTACTGTGCCAGGATCATGGACTGACCCCAGACCAGG
TAGTCGCAATCGCGTCACATGACGGGGGAAAGCAAGCCCTGGAAACCGTGCAAAGGTTGTTGCCGGTCCT
TTGTCAAGACCACGGCCTTACACCGGAGCAAGTCGTGGCCATTGCAAGCAACATCGGTGGCAAACAGGCT
CTTGAGACGGTTCAGAGACTTCTCCCAGTTCTCTGTCAAGCCCACGGGCTGACTCCCGATCAAGTTGTAG
CGATTGCGTCGCATGACGGAGGGAAACAAGCATTGGAGACTGTCCAACGGCTCCTTCCCGTGTTGTGTCA
AGCCCAC
